>Addgene plasmid #36365 | pSMP-MBD1_1 | depositor partial sequence | sequence record 45522 | hairpin
TGCTGTTGACAGTGAGCGCCCTGAGGATAACTCAATATAATAGTGAAGCCACAGATGTATTATATTGAGT
TATCCTCAGGTTGCCTACTGCCTCGGA
