>Addgene plasmid #36365 | pSMP-MBD1_1 | addgene partial sequence | sequence record 46587 | pSMP-F (5' TACATCGTGACCTGGGAAG 3')
GAACCTCCTCGTTCGACCCCGCCATCGATCCTCCCTTTATCCAGCCCTCACTCCTTCTCTAGGCGCCGGA
ATTAGATCTCTCGACTAGGGATAACAGGGTAATTGTTTGAATGAGGCTTCAGTACTTTACAGAATCGTTG
CCTGCACATCTTGGAAACACTTGCTGGGATTACTTCTTCAGGTTAACCCAACAGAAGGCTCGAGAAGGTA
TATTGCTGTTGACAGTGAGCGCCCTGAGGATAACTCAATATAATAGTGAAGCCACAGATGTATTATATTG
AGTTATCCTCAGGTTGCCTACTGCCTCGGAATTCAAGGGGCTACTTTAGGAGCAATTATCTTGTTTACTA
AAACTGAATACCTTGCTATCTCTTTGATACATTTTTACAAAGCTGAATTAAAATGGTATAAATTAAATCA
CTTTTTTCAATTGGAAGACTAATGCGTTTAAACACGCGGCGACGCGTTCTACCGGGTAGGGGAGGCGCTT
TTCCCAAGGCAGTCTGGAGCATGCGCTTTAGCAGCCCCGCTGGGCACTTGGCGCTACACAAGTGGCCTCT
GGCCTCGCACACATTCCACATCCACCGGTAGGCGCCAACCGGCTCCGTTCTTTGGTGGCCCCTTCGCGCC
ACCTTCTACTCCTCCCCTAGTCAGGAAGTTCCCCCCCGCCCCGCAGCTCGCGTCGTGCAGGACGTGACAA
ATGGAAGTAGCACGTCTCACTAGTCTCGTGCAG
