[The description below was written by a language model from this plasmid's Addgene catalogue record.]
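Description:
pSMP-MBD1_1 is a retroviral RNAi vector built on the pSMP backbone (about 6.7 kb without insert) and designed to knock down human MBD1, the methyl-CpG binding domain protein 1 gene (also known as CXXC3, PCM1 or RFT). The insert is a short hairpin RNA cassette targeting a 19-nucleotide site in MBD1, cloned between XhoI and EcoRI sites, both of which were preserved. The "_1" suffix suggests it is one of several hairpins against the same gene, although the record does not list the others. The record classifies the plasmid as a mammalian expression, retroviral and RNAi vector, so the hairpin is meant to be packaged into retroviral particles and delivered to mammalian cells by transduction, giving stable integration and sustained knockdown. Transduced cells can be selected with puromycin. The record does not state which promoter drives the hairpin or the puromycin marker, nor does it say whether the hairpin is embedded in a microRNA scaffold, and no feature table is provided to confirm the individual elements of the backbone.

In bacteria the plasmid is maintained at high copy number under ampicillin selection. It is propagated in a recombination-deficient strain, a common choice for retroviral vectors, whose repeated long terminal repeat sequences can be prone to rearrangement. The associated publication concerns chromatin-modifying enzymes as modulators of reprogramming. This indicates that the construct was used for loss-of-function testing of MBD1, a reader of DNA methylation, to assess its influence on the reprogramming of human somatic cells. It would be equally suited to general MBD1 knockdown studies in human cells.
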