Addgene plasmid #36365: pSMP-MBD1_1
Depositing lab: George Daley. Depositing organization: Boston Children's Hospital. Publication: Chromatin-modifying enzymes as modulators of reprogramming. Onder TT, Kara N, Cherry A, Sinha AU, Zhu N, Bernt KM, Cahan P, Marcarci BO, Unternaehrer J, Gupta PB, Lander ES, Armstrong SA, Daley GQ. Nature. 2012 Mar 4;483(7391):598-602. doi: 10.1038/nature10953. PubMed 22388813.
Backbone
  Vector backbone: pSMP
  Backbone manufacturer: Steve Elledge
  Backbone size w/o insert (bp): 6699
  Vector type: Mammalian Expression, Retroviral, RNAi
  Selectable markers: Puromycin
Growth in bacteria
  Bacterial resistance: Ampicillin, 100 μg/mL
  Growth temperature: 30°C
  Growth strain: Stbl3
  Copy number: High Copy
Gene/Insert
  Gene/Insert name: MBD1
  gRNA/shRNA sequence: CTGAGGATAACTCAATATA
  Species: H. sapiens (human)
  Entrez Gene: MBD1 (a.k.a. CXXC3, PCM1, RFT)
  Cloning method: Restriction Enzyme; 5′ cloning site XhoI (not destroyed); 3′ cloning site EcoRI (not destroyed)
  Sequencing primers: 5′ pSMP-F
Terms and licenses: Academic/Nonprofit Terms; Industry Terms: Not Available to Industry
How to cite: pSMP-MBD1_1 was a gift from George Daley (Addgene plasmid # 36365 ; http://n2t.net/addgene:36365 ; RRID:Addgene_36365)
